Addgene plasmid #192572: mDlx-Aion-citrine
Purpose: AAV-vector for optogenetic long-term silencing of GABAergic neurons
Depositing lab: Simon Wiegert. Depositing organization: Universitaetsklinikum Hamburg-Eppendorf.
Backbone
  Vector backbone: pAAV2
  Backbone size w/o insert (bp): 4738
  Vector type: Mammalian Expression, AAV
Growth in bacteria
  Bacterial resistance: Ampicillin, 100 μg/mL
  Growth temperature: 37°C
  Growth strain: NEB Stable
  Copy number: High Copy
Gene/Insert
  Gene/Insert name: Aion
  Species: Synthetic; Chlamydomonas reinhardtii
  Insert size (bp): 1659
  Mutation: T59S, E83N, E90Q, E101S, V117R, E123S, C128A,D156C, T159G, G163A, V242R, T246N, N258Q, E273S
  Promoter: minimal Dlx
  Tag / fusion protein: Citrine (C terminal on insert)
  Cloning method: Restriction Enzyme; 5′ cloning site unspecified (destroyed during cloning); 3′ cloning site unspecified (destroyed during cloning)
Terms and licenses: Academic/Nonprofit Terms; Industry Terms: Not Available to Industry
How to cite: mDlx-Aion-citrine was a gift from Simon Wiegert (Addgene plasmid # 192572 ; http://n2t.net/addgene:192572 ; RRID:Addgene_192572)
