[The description below was written by a language model from this plasmid's Addgene catalogue record and pLannotate feature annotations shown in this document.]
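Description:
mDlx-Aion-citrine is an AAV transfer plasmid built on a pAAV2 backbone for expressing an optogenetic silencing tool in GABAergic neurons. It is propagated in bacteria as a high-copy plasmid through a ColE1/pUC-type origin and selected with ampicillin via the β-lactamase gene. An f1 phage origin is also present. The expression cassette lies between AAV2 inverted terminal repeats, which allow the intervening DNA to be packaged into recombinant AAV particles when rep/cap and helper functions are supplied in trans. The automated annotation detects the downstream ITR in full but only short fragments of the upstream one. This may reflect the difficulty of sequencing and annotating these repeats rather than a real truncation, and the record does not settle the point.

The payload is Aion, a synthetic, heavily mutated derivative of Chlamydomonas reinhardtii channelrhodopsin-2 carrying fourteen listed substitutions. This explains why the feature table recognises only partial ChR2 matches across the coding region. Aion is fused at its C terminus to the yellow fluorescent protein Citrine, so expressing cells can be identified by fluorescence. Transcription is driven by a minimal Dlx promoter according to the catalogue entry. That element is not annotated in the feature table, but it presumably occupies the unannotated region upstream of the chimeric β-globin/immunoglobulin intron, which precedes the coding sequence and typically enhances expression. A WPRE downstream of the fusion boosts transcript stability and expression, and an SV40 polyadenylation signal terminates the message. The stated use is long-term, light-controlled silencing of GABAergic neurons after AAV delivery.
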