Features (pLannotate 1.2.2; 19 found; start..end, strand, type, name):
      2..29      +  repeat_region  AAV2 ITR (fragment): inverted terminal repeat of adeno-associated virus serotype 2 inverted
     58..85      +  repeat_region  AAV2 ITR (fragment): inverted terminal repeat of adeno-associated virus serotype 2 inverted
    676..705     -  misc_feature   MCS (fragment): pBluescript multiple cloning site
    839..971     +  intron         chimeric intron: chimera between introns from human β-globin and immunoglobulin heavy chain genes
   1019..1052    +  CDS            ChR2(H134R) (fragment): H134R mutant of an N-terminal fragment of channelrhodopsin-2 from the alga Chlamydomonas reinhardtii (Nagel et al., 2005) blue light-activated cation channel
   1590..1945    +  CDS            ChR2 (fragment): N-terminal fragment of channelrhodopsin-2 from the alga Chlamydomonas reinhardtii (Nagel et al., 2003) blue light-activated cation channel
   1958..2674    +  CDS            Citrine: Citrine is a basic (constitutively fluorescent) yellow fluorescent protein published in 2001, derived from Aequorea victoria. It has moderate acid sensitivity.
   2697..2722    +  misc_feature   MCS (fragment): pBluescript multiple cloning site
   2722..3310    +  misc_feature   WPRE: woodchuck hepatitis virus posttranscriptional regulatory element
   3373..3456    +  CDS            large T antigen (fragment): large T antigen from SV40 (simian virus 40)
   3479..3560    +  polyA_signal   SV40 poly(A) signal: SV40 polyadenylation signal
   3639..3779    +  repeat_region  AAV2 ITR: inverted terminal repeat of adeno-associated virus serotype 2 inverted
   3784..3835    -  misc_feature   bom (fragment): basis of mobility region from pBR322
   3854..4309    +  rep_origin     f1 ori (sequence partly withheld): f1 bacteriophage origin of replication; arrow indicates direction of (+) strand synthesis
   4310..4359    -  misc_feature   bom (fragment): basis of mobility region from pBR322
   4461..4496    -  CDS            rop (fragment): Rop protein, which maintains plasmids at low copy number; rop
   4591..4695    +  promoter       AmpR promoter: bla
   4696..5556    +  CDS            AmpR: β-lactamase; bla; confers resistance to ampicillin, carbenicillin, and related antibiotics
   5727..6315    +  rep_origin     ori: high-copy-number ColE1/pMB1/pBR322/pUC origin of replication
>Addgene plasmid #192572 | mDlx-Aion-citrine | addgene full sequence | sequence record 379297 | Addgene NGS Result
GCTGCGCGCTCGCTCGCTCACTGAGGCCGCCCGGGCGTCGGGCGACCTTTGGTCGCCCGGCCTCAGTGAG
CGAGCGAGCGCGCAGAGAGGGAGTGGCCAACTCCATCACTAGGGGTTCCTGCGGCCGCACGCGTTTAATT
AAGAATTCTATACACTCACAGTGGTTTGGCATATATTTGGTGAAATTTTTTAAGGAAAAATTAGTGTTGG
TTTCGATATATGGTAGCTTTTTCTCTAACATAATTTGAATAATTCAGCAAAGCCCTACTACCAGCTGTAC
TTCTGCAGCCTCTTCCATTCTTTCCAGCATTATAATTTTGGTTAATTTTCAATTTTAGGTCCTACGTCTC
TGCAATTTGTGTATGAATAACAGAATAATTTCCCTCTTTTGTTTCGCCTTTCCTGTTCCTGAATCTAAAT
AAAGATGGCTTTTTAGTATTAAAAGTGGAAGAAAATTACAGGTAATTATCTTTGACGGTAAAAACGCTGT
AATCAGCGGGCTACATGAAAAATTACTCTAATTATGGCTGCATTTAAGAGAATGGAAAAAAACCTTCTTG
TGGATAAAAACCTTAAATTGTCCCCAATGTCTGCTTCAAATTGGATGGCACTGCAGCTGGAGGCTTTGTT
CAGAATTGATCCTGGGGAGCTACGAACCCAAAGTTTCACAGTAGGAAGCTTGATATCGAATTCCTGCAGC
CCGGGCTGGGCATAAAAGTCAGGGCAGAGCCATCTATTGCTTACATTTGCTTCTAGCCTGCAGGTCGAGG
AGCGCAGCCTTCCAGAAGCAGAGCGCGGCGCCTTAAGCTGCAGAAGTTGGTCGTGAGGCACTGGGCAGGT
AAGTATCAAGGTTACAAGACAGGTTTAAGGAGACCAATAGAAACTGGGCTTGTCGAGACAGAGAAGACTC
TTGCGTTTCTGATAGGCACCTATTGGTCTTACTGACATCCACTTTGCCTTTCTCTCCACAGGTGTCCACT
CCCAGTTCAATTACAGCTCTTAAGAAACTAGCGCCACCATGGACTATGGCGGCGCTTTGTCTGCCGTCGG
ACTCTTCCAAACCTCATACACTCTTGAGAACAATGGTTCTGTTATTTGCATCCCGAACAACGGCCAGTGC
TTCTGCTTGGCTTGGCTTAAATCCAACGGAACAAATGCCGAGAAGTTGGCTGCCAACATTCTGCAGTGGA
TTTCTTTTGCGCTTTCAGCGCTCTGCCTGATGTTCTACGGCTACCAGACCTGGAAGTCTACTTGCGGCTG
GGAGAACATTTACGTGGCCACGATCCAGATGATCAAGTTCATCATCGAGTATTTCCATAGCTTTGACGAA
CCTGCGGTGATCTACTCATCCAACGGCAACAAGACCCGGTGGCTTCGTTACGCGAGCTGGCTGCTGACCG
CCCCTGTCATTCTTATCCACCTGAGCAACCTTACGGGTCTGGCGAACGACTATAACAAGCGTACCATGGG
TCTGCTGGTGTCATGCATCGGCGGCATCGTGTGGGCCACCACGGCCGCGCTGTCCAAGGGATACGTCCGT
GTCATTTTCTTCCTGATGGGCCTGTGCTACGGCATCTACACATTCTTCAACGCAGCCAAGGTCTACATTG
AGGCGTACCACACCGTGCCGAAGGGCCGGTGTCGCCAGGTGGTGACTGGCATGGCTTGGCTCTTCTTCGT
ATCATGGGGTATGTTCCCCATCCTGTTCATCCTCGGCCCCGAGGGCTTCGGCGTCCTGAGCCGGTACGGC
TCCAACGTCGGCCACACCATCATTGACCTGATGTCGAAGCAGTGCTGGGGTCTGCTCGGCCACTACCTGC
GCGTGCTGATCCACAGCCATATCCTCATCCACGGCGACATTCGCAAGACCACCAAATTGAACATTGGTGG
CACTGAGATTGAGGTCGAGACGCTGGTGGAGGACGAGGCCGAGGCTGGCGCGGTCGCGGCACTCGAGATG
GTGAGCAAGGGCGAGGAGCTGTTCACCGGGGTGGTGCCCATCCTGGTCGAGCTGGACGGCGACGTAAACG
GCCACAAGTTCAGCGTGTCCGGCGAGGGCGAGGGCGATGCCACCTACGGCAAGCTGACCCTGAAGTTCAT
CTGCACCACCGGCAAGCTGCCCGTGCCCTGGCCCACCCTCGTGACCACCTTCGGCTACGGCCTGATGTGC
TTCGCCCGCTACCCCGACCACATGAAGCAGCACGACTTCTTCAAGTCCGCCATGCCCGAAGGCTACGTCC
AGGAGCGCACCATCTTCTTCAAGGACGACGGCAACTACAAGACCCGCGCCGAGGTGAAGTTCGAGGGCGA
CACCCTGGTGAACCGCATCGAGCTGAAGGGCATCGACTTCAAGGAGGACGGCAACATCCTGGGGCACAAG
CTGGAGTACAACTACAACAGCCACAACGTCTATATCATGGCCGACAAGCAGAAGAACGGCATCAAGGTGA
ACTTCAAGATCCGCCACAACATCGAGGACGGCAGCGTGCAGCTCGCCGACCACTACCAGCAGAACACCCC
CATCGGCGACGGCCCCGTGCTGCTGCCCGACAACCACTACCTGAGCTACCAGTCCGCCCTGAGCAAAGAC
CCCAACGAGAAGCGCGATCACATGGTCCTGCTGGAGTTCGTGACCGCCGCCGGGATCACTCTCGGCATGG
ACGAGCTGTACAAGTAAAGGCGCGCCACCCCTGCAGGGAATTCGATATCAAGCTTATCGATAATCAACCT
CTGGATTACAAAATTTGTGAAAGATTGACTGGTATTCTTAACTATGTTGCTCCTTTTACGCTATGTGGAT
ACGCTGCTTTAATGCCTTTGTATCATGCTATTGCTTCCCGTATGGCTTTCATTTTCTCCTCCTTGTATAA
ATCCTGGTTGCTGTCTCTTTATGAGGAGTTGTGGCCCGTTGTCAGGCAACGTGGCGTGGTGTGCACTGTG
TTTGCTGACGCAACCCCCACTGGTTGGGGCATTGCCACCACCTGTCAGCTCCTTTCCGGGACTTTCGCTT
TCCCCCTCCCTATTGCCACGGCGGAACTCATCGCCGCCTGCCTTGCCCGCTGCTGGACAGGGGCTCGGCT
GTTGGGCACTGACAATTCCGTGGTGTTGTCGGGGAAATCATCGTCCTTTCCTTGGCTGCTCGCCTATGTT
GCCACCTGGATTCTGCGCGGGACGTCCTTCTGCTACGTCCCTTCGGCCCTCAATCCAGCGGACCTTCCTT
CCCGCGGCCTGCTGCCGGCTCTGCGGCCTCTTCCGCGTCTTCGCCTTCGCCCTCAGACGAGTCGGATCTC
CCTTTGGGCCGCCTCCCCGCATCGATACCGAGCGCTGCTCGAGAGATCTGTGATAGCGGCCATCAAGCTG
GCCGCGACTCTAGATCATAATCAGCCATACCACATTTGTAGAGGTTTTACTTGCTTTAAAAAACCTCCCA
CACCTCCCCCTGAACCTGAAACATAAAATGAATGCAATTGTTGTTGTTAACTTGTTTATTGCAGCTTATA
ATGGTTACAAATAAAGCAATAGCATCACAAATTTCACAAATAAAGCATTTTTTTCACTGCATTCTAGTTG
TGGTTTGTCCAAACTCATCAATGTATCAGCTTATCGATACCGCATGCACGTGCGGACCGAGCGGCCGCAG
GAACCCCTAGTGATGGAGTTGGCCACTCCCTCTCTGCGCGCTCGCTCGCTCACTGAGGCCGGGCGACCAA
AGGTCGCCCGACGCCCGGGCTTTGCCCGGGCGGCCTCAGTGAGCGAGCGAGCGCGCAGCTGCCTGCAGGG
GCGCCTGATGCGGTATTTTCTCCTTACGCATCTGTGCGGTATTTCACACCGCATA
[95 nt withheld, positions 3836-3930]
T
[46 nt withheld, positions 3932-3977]
C
[141 nt withheld, positions 3979-4119]
CCTTTGACGTTGGAGTCCACGTTCTTT
[37 nt withheld, positions 4147-4183]
ACTCTATCTCGGGCTATTCTTTTGATTTATAAGGGATTTTGCCGATTTCGGTCTATTGGTTAAAAAATGA
GCTGATTTAACAAAAATTTAACGCGAATTTTAACAAAATATTAACGTTTACAATTTTATGGTGCACTCTC
AGTACAATCTGCTCTGATGCCGCATAGTTAAGCCAGCCCCGACACCCGCCAACACCCGCTGACGCGCCCT
GACGGGCTTGTCTGCTCCCGGCATCCGCTTACAGACAAGCTGTGACCGTCTCCGGGAGCTGCATGTGTCA
GAGGTTTTCACCGTCATCACCGAAACGCGCGAGACGAAAGGGCCTCGTGATACGCCTATTTTTATAGGTT
AATGTCATGATAATAATGGTTTCTTAGACGTCAGGTGGCACTTTTCGGGGAAATGTGCGCGGAACCCCTA
TTTGTTTATTTTTCTAAATACATTCAAATATGTATCCGCTCATGAGACAATAACCCTGATAAATGCTTCA
ATAATATTGAAAAAGGAAGAGTATGAGTATTCAACATTTCCGTGTCGCCCTTATTCCCTTTTTTGCGGCA
TTTTGCCTTCCTGTTTTTGCTCACCCAGAAACGCTGGTGAAAGTAAAAGATGCTGAAGATCAGTTGGGTG
CACGAGTGGGTTACATCGAACTGGATCTCAACAGCGGTAAGATCCTTGAGAGTTTTCGCCCCGAAGAACG
TTTTCCAATGATGAGCACTTTTAAAGTTCTGCTATGTGGCGCGGTATTATCCCGTATTGACGCCGGGCAA
GAGCAACTCGGTCGCCGCATACACTATTCTCAGAATGACTTGGTTGAGTACTCACCAGTCACAGAAAAGC
ATCTTACGGATGGCATGACAGTAAGAGAATTATGCAGTGCTGCCATAACCATGAGTGATAACACTGCGGC
CAACTTACTTCTGACAACGATCGGAGGACCGAAGGAGCTAACCGCTTTTTTGCACAACATGGGGGATCAT
GTAACTCGCCTTGATCGTTGGGAACCGGAGCTGAATGAAGCCATACCAAACGACGAGCGTGACACCACGA
TGCCTGTAGCAATGGCAACAACGTTGCGCAAACTATTAACTGGCGAACTACTTACTCTAGCTTCCCGGCA
ACAATTAATAGACTGGATGGAGGCGGATAAAGTTGCAGGACCACTTCTGCGCTCGGCCCTTCCGGCTGGC
TGGTTTATTGCTGATAAATCTGGAGCCGGTGAGCGTGGGTCTCGCGGTATCATTGCAGCACTGGGGCCAG
ATGGTAAGCCCTCCCGTATCGTAGTTATCTACACGACGGGGAGTCAGGCAACTATGGATGAACGAAATAG
ACAGATCGCTGAGATAGGTGCCTCACTGATTAAGCATTGGTAACTGTCAGACCAAGTTTACTCATATATA
CTTTAGATTGATTTAAAACTTCATTTTTAATTTAAAAGGATCTAGGTGAAGATCCTTTTTGATAATCTCA
TGACCAAAATCCCTTAACGTGAGTTTTCGTTCCACTGAGCGTCAGACCCCGTAGAAAAGATCAAAGGATC
TTCTTGAGATCCTTTTTTTCTGCGCGTAATCTGCTGCTTGCAAACAAAAAAACCACCGCTACCAGCGGTG
GTTTGTTTGCCGGATCAAGAGCTACCAACTCTTTTTCCGAAGGTAACTGGCTTCAGCAGAGCGCAGATAC
CAAATACTGTTCTTCTAGTGTAGCCGTAGTTAGGCCACCACTTCAAGAACTCTGTAGCACCGCCTACATA
CCTCGCTCTGCTAATCCTGTTACCAGTGGCTGCTGCCAGTGGCGATAAGTCGTGTCTTACCGGGTTGGAC
TCAAGACGATAGTTACCGGATAAGGCGCAGCGGTCGGGCTGAACGGGGGGTTCGTGCACACAGCCCAGCT
TGGAGCGAACGACCTACACCGAACTGAGATACCTACAGCGTGAGCTATGAGAAAGCGCCACGCTTCCCGA
AGGGAGAAAGGCGGACAGGTATCCGGTAAGCGGCAGGGTCGGAACAGGAGAGCGCACGAGGGAGCTTCCA
GGGGGAAACGCCTGGTATCTTTATAGTCCTGTCGGGTTTCGCCACCTCTGACTTGAGCGTCGATTTTTGT
GATGCTCGTCAGGGGGGCGGAGCCTATGGAAAAACGCCAGCAACGCGGCCTTTTTACGGTTCCTGGCCTT
TTGCTGGCCTTTTGCTCACATGTCCTGCAGGCA
