>Addgene plasmid #192572 | mDlx-Aion-citrine | depositor partial sequence | sequence record 373137 | Aion-Citrine insert
ATGGACTATGGCGGCGCTTTGTCTGCCGTCGGACTCTTCCAAACCTCATACACTCTTGAGAACAATGGTT
CTGTTATTTGCATCCCGAACAACGGCCAGTGCTTCTGCTTGGCTTGGCTTAAATCCAACGGAACAAATGC
CGAGAAGTTGGCTGCCAACATTCTGCAGTGGATTTCTTTTGCGCTTTCAGCGCTCTGCCTGATGTTCTAC
GGCTACCAGACCTGGAAGTCTACTTGCGGCTGGGAGAACATTTACGTGGCCACGATCCAGATGATCAAGT
TCATCATCGAGTATTTCCATAGCTTTGACGAACCTGCGGTGATCTACTCATCCAACGGCAACAAGACCCG
GTGGCTTCGTTACGCGAGCTGGCTGCTGACCGCCCCTGTCATTCTTATCCACCTGAGCAACCTTACGGGT
CTGGCGAACGACTATAACAAGCGTACCATGGGTCTGCTGGTGTCATGCATCGGCGGCATCGTGTGGGCCA
CCACGGCCGCGCTGTCCAAGGGATACGTCCGTGTCATTTTCTTCCTGATGGGCCTGTGCTACGGCATCTA
CACATTCTTCAACGCAGCCAAGGTCTACATTGAGGCGTACCACACCGTGCCGAAGGGCCGGTGTCGCCAG
GTGGTGACTGGCATGGCTTGGCTCTTCTTCGTATCATGGGGTATGTTCCCCATCCTGTTCATCCTCGGCC
CCGAGGGCTTCGGCGTCCTGAGCCGGTACGGCTCCAACGTCGGCCACACCATCATTGACCTGATGTCGAA
GCAGTGCTGGGGTCTGCTCGGCCACTACCTGCGCGTGCTGATCCACAGCCATATCCTCATCCACGGCGAC
ATTCGCAAGACCACCAAATTGAACATTGGTGGCACTGAGATTGAGGTCGAGACGCTGGTGGAGGACGAGG
CCGAGGCTGGCGCGGTCGCGGCACTCGAGATGGTGAGCAAGGGCGAGGAGCTGTTCACCGGGGTGGTGCC
CATCCTGGTCGAGCTGGACGGCGACGTAAACGGCCACAAGTTCAGCGTGTCCGGCGAGGGCGAGGGCGAT
GCCACCTACGGCAAGCTGACCCTGAAGTTCATCTGCACCACCGGCAAGCTGCCCGTGCCCTGGCCCACCC
TCGTGACCACCTTCGGCTACGGCCTGATGTGCTTCGCCCGCTACCCCGACCACATGAAGCAGCACGACTT
CTTCAAGTCCGCCATGCCCGAAGGCTACGTCCAGGAGCGCACCATCTTCTTCAAGGACGACGGCAACTAC
AAGACCCGCGCCGAGGTGAAGTTCGAGGGCGACACCCTGGTGAACCGCATCGAGCTGAAGGGCATCGACT
TCAAGGAGGACGGCAACATCCTGGGGCACAAGCTGGAGTACAACTACAACAGCCACAACGTCTATATCAT
GGCCGACAAGCAGAAGAACGGCATCAAGGTGAACTTCAAGATCCGCCACAACATCGAGGACGGCAGCGTG
CAGCTCGCCGACCACTACCAGCAGAACACCCCCATCGGCGACGGCCCCGTGCTGCTGCCCGACAACCACT
ACCTGAGCTACCAGTCCGCCCTGAGCAAAGACCCCAACGAGAAGCGCGATCACATGGTCCTGCTGGAGTT
CGTGACCGCCGCCGGGATCACTCTCGGCATGGACGAGCTGTACAAGTAA
